Addgene plasmid #42027: pmyc-GFP-TNRC6C-(928-1020)-NES-mut
Depositing lab: Kumiko Ui-Tei. Depositing organization: The University of Tokyo. Publication: Human TNRC6A is an Argonaute-navigator protein for microRNA-mediated gene silencing in the nucleus. Nishi K, Nishi A, Nagasawa T, Ui-Tei K. RNA. 2013 Jan;19(1):17-35. doi: 10.1261/rna.034769.112. Epub 2012 Nov 13. PubMed 23150874.
Backbone
  Vector backbone: pcDNA3.1
  Backbone size w/o insert (bp): 5338
  Total vector size (bp): 6391
  Vector type: Mammalian Expression
  Selectable markers: Neomycin (select with G418)
Growth in bacteria
  Bacterial resistance: Ampicillin, 100 μg/mL
  Growth temperature: 37°C
  Growth strain: DH5alpha
  Copy number: High Copy
Gene/Insert
  Gene/Insert name: TNRC6C
  Species: H. sapiens (human)
  Mutation: contain aa928-1020, L943A, L947A, M950A, F952A
  GenBank ID: NP_061869
  Entrez Gene: TNRC6C
  Promoter: CMV
  Tag / fusion protein: Myc (N terminal on insert); EGFP (N terminal on insert)
  Cloning method: Restriction Enzyme; 5′ cloning site NheI (not destroyed); 3′ cloning site XbaI (not destroyed)
  Sequencing primers: 5′ CGCAAATGGGCGGTAGGCGTG
Terms and licenses: Academic/Nonprofit Terms; Industry Terms: Not Available to Industry
How to cite: pmyc-GFP-TNRC6C-(928-1020)-NES-mut was a gift from Kumiko Ui-Tei (Addgene plasmid # 42027 ; http://n2t.net/addgene:42027 ; RRID:Addgene_42027)
