[The description below was written by a language model from this plasmid's Addgene catalogue record and pLannotate feature annotations shown in this document.]
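Description:
pmyc-GFP-TNRC6C-(928-1020)-NES-mut is a mammalian expression plasmid built on the pcDNA3.1 backbone, with a total size of about 6.4 kb. It is propagated in E. coli through a high-copy ColE1/pUC-type origin and selected with ampicillin via the β-lactamase gene. An f1 origin is also present. For selection in mammalian cells, an SV40 early promoter drives a neomycin phosphotransferase gene followed by an SV40 polyadenylation signal, allowing G418 selection of stable transfectants. The feature table also flags several small fragments (bom, a short HIV-1 LTR-like match, lac regulatory elements, partial ble and lacI). These appear to be backbone remnants or annotation matches rather than functional parts of the design.

The expression cassette uses the human CMV immediate-early enhancer and promoter, with a T7 promoter just downstream, and ends in the bovine growth hormone polyadenylation signal. It encodes an N-terminal Myc tag and EGFP fused in frame to a short fragment of human TNRC6C spanning amino acids 928–1020. The Myc tag is listed in the catalogue but is not separately annotated in the feature table. The fragment carries four alanine substitutions (L943A, L947A, M950A, F952A). Going by the construct name, these disrupt a candidate nuclear export signal within this region. TNRC6C is a GW182-family scaffold protein that associates with Argonaute proteins in microRNA-mediated silencing. The associated study concerns nuclear–cytoplasmic navigation of Argonaute by TNRC6 proteins. The construct is therefore suited to fluorescence imaging of subcellular localisation, most likely alongside a wild-type version of the fragment to test whether these residues are needed for export activity, although the record does not describe a specific experiment.
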