Features (pLannotate 1.2.2; 21 found; start..end, strand, type, name):
     28..80      -  misc_feature   bom (fragment): basis of mobility region from pBR322
    235..614     +  enhancer       CMV enhancer: human cytomegalovirus immediate early enhancer
    615..818     +  promoter       CMV promoter: human cytomegalovirus (CMV) immediate early promoter
    814..847     +  LTR            5' LTR (truncated) (fragment): truncated 5' long terminal repeat (LTR) from HIV-1
    863..881     +  promoter       T7 promoter: promoter for bacteriophage T7 RNA polymerase
    949..1665    +  CDS            EGFP: EGFP is a basic (constitutively fluorescent) green fluorescent protein published in 1996, derived from Aequorea victoria. It is reported to be a rapidly-maturing weak dimer with moderate acid sensitivity.
   1663..1950    +  CDS            TNRC6C (fragment): TNR6C_HUMAN - Also known as KIAA1582. Experimental evidence at protein level: Swiss-Prot protein existence level 1. Plays a role in RNA-mediated gene silencing by micro-RNAs (miRNAs). Required for miRNA-dependent translational repression of complementary mRNAs by argonaute family proteins. As scaffoldng protein associates with argonaute proteins bound to partially complementary mRNAs and simultaneously can recruit CCR4-NOT and PAN deadenylase complexes. From Homo sapiens (Human).
   1991..2215    +  polyA_signal   bGH poly(A) signal: bovine growth hormone polyadenylation signal
   2219..2240    +  promoter       SV40 promoter (fragment): SV40 enhancer and early promoter
   2261..2689    +  rep_origin     f1 ori (sequence partly withheld): f1 bacteriophage origin of replication; arrow indicates direction of (+) strand synthesis
   2703..3032    +  promoter       SV40 promoter: SV40 enhancer and early promoter
   3099..3890    +  CDS            neo: KKA2_KLEPN - Also known as kan, nptII. Experimental evidence at protein level: Swiss-Prot protein existence level 1. Resistance to kanamycin, neomycin, paromomycin, ribostamycin, butirosin and gentamicin B. From Klebsiella pneumoniae.
   3914..4072    +  CDS            ble (fragment): BLE_KLEPN - Experimental evidence at protein level: Swiss-Prot protein existence level 1. Binding protein with a strong affinity to the bleomycin family of antibiotics. Binds to CL990; an antimitotic-antibiotic compound. From Klebsiella pneumoniae.
   4067..4188    +  polyA_signal   SV40 poly(A) signal: SV40 polyadenylation signal
   4261..4277    -  protein_bind   lac operator: The lac repressor binds to the lac operator to inhibit transcription in E. coli. This inhibition can be relieved by adding lactose or isopropyl-β-D-thiogalactopyranoside (IPTG). lac repressor encoded by lacI
   4285..4315    -  promoter       lac promoter: promoter for the E. coli lac operon
   4330..4351    -  protein_bind   CAP binding site: CAP binding activates transcription in the presence of cAMP. E. coli catabolite activator protein
   4364..4456    -  CDS            lacI (fragment): lac repressor; lacI; The lac repressor binds to the lac operator to inhibit transcription in E. coli. This inhibition can be relieved by adding lactose or isopropyl-β-D-thiogalactopyranoside (IPTG).
   4639..5224    -  rep_origin     ori: high-copy-number ColE1/pMB1/pBR322/pUC origin of replication
   5395..6255    -  CDS            AmpR: β-lactamase; bla; confers resistance to ampicillin, carbenicillin, and related antibiotics
   6256..6360    -  promoter       AmpR promoter: bla
>Addgene plasmid #42027 | pmyc-GFP-TNRC6C-(928-1020)-NES-mut | depositor full sequence | sequence record 56810 | pmyc-GFP-TNRC6C-(928-1020)-NES-mut sequence 6391 bps
GACGGATCGGGAGATCTCCCGATCCCCTATGGTGCACTCTCAGTACAATCTGCTCTGATGCCGCATAGTT
AAGCCAGTATCTGCTCCCTGCTTGTGTGTTGGAGGTCGCTGAGTAGTGCGCGAGCAAAATTTAAGCTACA
ACAAGGCAAGGCTTGACCGACAATTGCATGAAGAATCTGCTTAGGGTTAGGCGTTTTGCGCTGCTTCGCG
ATGTACGGGCCAGATATACGCGTTGACATTGATTATTGACTAGTTATTAATAGTAATCAATTACGGGGTC
ATTAGTTCATAGCCCATATATGGAGTTCCGCGTTACATAACTTACGGTAAATGGCCCGCCTGGCTGACCG
CCCAACGACCCCCGCCCATTGACGTCAATAATGACGTATGTTCCCATAGTAACGCCAATAGGGACTTTCC
ATTGACGTCAATGGGTGGAGTATTTACGGTAAACTGCCCACTTGGCAGTACATCAAGTGTATCATATGCC
AAGTACGCCCCCTATTGACGTCAATGACGGTAAATGGCCCGCCTGGCATTATGCCCAGTACATGACCTTA
TGGGACTTTCCTACTTGGCAGTACATCTACGTATTAGTCATCGCTATTACCATGGTGATGCGGTTTTGGC
AGTACATCAATGGGCGTGGATAGCGGTTTGACTCACGGGGATTTCCAAGTCTCCACCCCATTGACGTCAA
TGGGAGTTTGTTTTGGCACCAAAATCAACGGGACTTTCCAAAATGTCGTAACAACTCCGCCCCATTGACG
CAAATGGGCGGTAGGCGTGTACGGTGGGAGGTCTATATAAGCAGAGCTCTCTGGCTAACTAGAGAACCCA
CTGCTTACTGGCTTATCGAAATTAATACGACTCACTATAGGGAGACCCAAGCTGGCTAGCCCACCAATGG
AACAAAAACTCATCTCAGAAGAGGATCTGTCCGGCGGCATGGTGAGCAAGGGCGAGGAGCTGTTCACCGG
GGTGGTGCCCATCCTGGTCGAGCTGGACGGCGACGTAAACGGCCACAAGTTCAGCGTGTCCGGCGAGGGC
GAGGGCGATGCCACCTACGGCAAGCTGACCCTGAAGTTCATCTGCACCACCGGCAAGCTGCCCGTGCCCT
GGCCCACCCTCGTGACCACCCTGACCTACGGCGTGCAGTGCTTCAGCCGCTACCCCGACCACATGAAGCA
GCACGACTTCTTCAAGTCCGCCATGCCCGAAGGCTACGTCCAGGAGCGCACCATCTTCTTCAAGGACGAC
GGCAACTACAAGACCCGCGCCGAGGTGAAGTTCGAGGGCGACACCCTGGTGAACCGCATCGAGCTGAAGG
GCATCGACTTCAAGGAGGACGGCAACATCCTGGGGCACAAGCTGGAGTACAACTACAACAGCCACAACGT
CTATATCATGGCCGACAAGCAGAAGAACGGCATCAAGGTGAACTTCAAGATCCGCCACAACATCGAGGAC
GGCAGCGTGCAGCTCGCCGACCACTACCAGCAGAACACCCCCATCGGCGACGGCCCCGTGCTGCTGCCCG
ACAACCACTACCTGAGCACCCAGTCCGCCCTGAGCAAAGACCCCAACGAGAAGCGCGATCACATGGTCCT
GCTGGAGTTCGTGACCGCCGCCGGGATCACTCTCGGCATGGACGAGCTGTACAAGAAGCTTATGAAGACG
TCTGGCAAGCAGGATGAGGCCTGGATCATGAGCCGGGCCATCAAACAAGCTACAGACGCCGGCGCTCCGA
GAGAGCCAGCTGAGGAGGCCTTGAAGAGTAACAATATGAATCTTGATCAGGCCATGAGCGCTCTGCTGGA
AAAGAAGGTGGACGTGGACAAGCGTGGGCTGGGAGTGACCGACCATAATGGAATGGCCGCCAAGCCCCTC
GGCTGCCGCCCGCCAATCTCCAAAGAGTCTTCCGTGGACCGCCCCACCTTTCTTGACAAGTGATCTAGAG
GGCCCGTTTAAACCCGCTGATCAGCCTCGACTGTGCCTTCTAGTTGCCAGCCATCTGTTGTTTGCCCCTC
CCCCGTGCCTTCCTTGACCCTGGAAGGTGCCACTCCCACTGTCCTTTCCTAATAAAATGAGGAAATTGCA
TCGCATTGTCTGAGTAGGTGTCATTCTATTCTGGGGGGTGGGGTGGGGCAGGACAGCAAGGGGGAGGATT
GGGAAGACAATAGCAGGCATGCTGGGGATGCGGTGGGCTCTATGGCTTCTGAGGCGGAAAGAACCAGCTG
GGGCTCTAGGGGGTATCCCC
[124 nt withheld, positions 2261-2384]
C
[91 nt withheld, positions 2386-2476]
A
[49 nt withheld, positions 2478-2526]
CCTTTGACGTTGGAGTCCACGTTCTTT
[37 nt withheld, positions 2554-2590]
ACCCTATCTCGGTCTATTCTTTTGATTTATAAGGGATTTTGCCGATTTCGGCCTATTGGTTAAAAAATGA
GCTGATTTAACAAAAATTTAACGCGAATTAATTCTGTGGAATGTGTGTCAGTTAGGGTGTGGAAAGTCCC
CAGGCTCCCCAGCAGGCAGAAGTATGCAAAGCATGCATCTCAATTAGTCAGCAACCAGGTGTGGAAAGTC
CCCAGGCTCCCCAGCAGGCAGAAGTATGCAAAGCATGCATCTCAATTAGTCAGCAACCATAGTCCCGCCC
CTAACTCCGCCCATCCCGCCCCTAACTCCGCCCAGTTCCGCCCATTCTCCGCCCCATGGCTGACTAATTT
TTTTTATTTATGCAGAGGCCGAGGCCGCCTCTGCCTCTGAGCTATTCCAGAAGTAGTGAGGAGGCTTTTT
TGGAGGCCTAGGCTTTTGCAAAAAGCTCCCGGGAGCTTGTATATCCATTTTCGGATCTGATCAAGAGACA
GGATGAGGATCGTTTCGCATGATTGAACAAGATGGATTGCACGCAGGTTCTCCGGCCGCTTGGGTGGAGA
GGCTATTCGGCTATGACTGGGCACAACAGACAATCGGCTGCTCTGATGCCGCCGTGTTCCGGCTGTCAGC
GCAGGGGCGCCCGGTTCTTTTTGTCAAGACCGACCTGTCCGGTGCCCTGAATGAACTGCAGGACGAGGCA
GCGCGGCTATCGTGGCTGGCCACGACGGGCGTTCCTTGCGCAGCTGTGCTCGACGTTGTCACTGAAGCGG
GAAGGGACTGGCTGCTATTGGGCGAAGTGCCGGGGCAGGATCTCCTGTCATCTCACCTTGCTCCTGCCGA
GAAAGTATCCATCATGGCTGATGCAATGCGGCGGCTGCATACGCTTGATCCGGCTACCTGCCCATTCGAC
CACCAAGCGAAACATCGCATCGAGCGAGCACGTACTCGGATGGAAGCCGGTCTTGTCGATCAGGATGATC
TGGACGAAGAGCATCAGGGGCTCGCGCCAGCCGAACTGTTCGCCAGGCTCAAGGCGCGCATGCCCGACGG
CGAGGATCTCGTCGTGACCCATGGCGATGCCTGCTTGCCGAATATCATGGTGGAAAATGGCCGCTTTTCT
GGATTCATCGACTGTGGCCGGCTGGGTGTGGCGGACCGCTATCAGGACATAGCGTTGGCTACCCGTGATA
TTGCTGAAGAGCTTGGCGGCGAATGGGCTGACCGCTTCCTCGTGCTTTACGGTATCGCCGCTCCCGATTC
GCAGCGCATCGCCTTCTATCGCCTTCTTGACGAGTTCTTCTGAGCGGGACTCTGGGGTTCGAAATGACCG
ACCAAGCGACGCCCAACCTGCCATCACGAGATTTCGATTCCACCGCCGCCTTCTATGAAAGGTTGGGCTT
CGGAATCGTTTTCCGGGACGCCGGCTGGATGATCCTCCAGCGCGGGGATCTCATGCTGGAGTTCTTCGCC
CACCCCAACTTGTTTATTGCAGCTTATAATGGTTACAAATAAAGCAATAGCATCACAAATTTCACAAATA
AAGCATTTTTTTCACTGCATTCTAGTTGTGGTTTGTCCAAACTCATCAATGTATCTTATCATGTCTGTAT
ACCGTCGACCTCTAGCTAGAGCTTGGCGTAATCATGGTCATAGCTGTTTCCTGTGTGAAATTGTTATCCG
CTCACAATTCCACACAACATACGAGCCGGAAGCATAAAGTGTAAAGCCTGGGGTGCCTAATGAGTGAGCT
AACTCACATTAATTGCGTTGCGCTCACTGCCCGCTTTCCAGTCGGGAAACCTGTCGTGCCAGCTGCATTA
ATGAATCGGCCAACGCGCGGGGAGAGGCGGTTTGCGTATTGGGCGCTCTTCCGCTTCCTCGCTCACTGAC
TCGCTGCGCTCGGTCGTTCGGCTGCGGCGAGCGGTATCAGCTCACTCAAAGGCGGTAATACGGTTATCCA
CAGAATCAGGGGATAACGCAGGAAAGAACATGTGAGCAAAAGGCCAGCAAAAGGCCAGGAACCGTAAAAA
GGCCGCGTTGCTGGCGTTTTTCCATAGGCTCCGCCCCCCTGACGAGCATCACAAAAATCGACGCTCAAGT
CAGAGGTGGCGAAACCCGACAGGACTATAAAGATACCAGGCGTTTCCCCCTGGAAGCTCCCTCGTGCGCT
CTCCTGTTCCGACCCTGCCGCTTACCGGATACCTGTCCGCCTTTCTCCCTTCGGGAAGCGTGGCGCTTTC
TCATAGCTCACGCTGTAGGTATCTCAGTTCGGTGTAGGTCGTTCGCTCCAAGCTGGGCTGTGTGCACGAA
CCCCCCGTTCAGCCCGACCGCTGCGCCTTATCCGGTAACTATCGTCTTGAGTCCAACCCGGTAAGACACG
ACTTATCGCCACTGGCAGCAGCCACTGGTAACAGGATTAGCAGAGCGAGGTATGTAGGCGGTGCTACAGA
GTTCTTGAAGTGGTGGCCTAACTACGGCTACACTAGAAGAACAGTATTTGGTATCTGCGCTCTGCTGAAG
CCAGTTACCTTCGGAAAAAGAGTTGGTAGCTCTTGATCCGGCAAACAAACCACCGCTGGTAGCGGTTTTT
TTGTTTGCAAGCAGCAGATTACGCGCAGAAAAAAAGGATCTCAAGAAGATCCTTTGATCTTTTCTACGGG
GTCTGACGCTCAGTGGAACGAAAACTCACGTTAAGGGATTTTGGTCATGAGATTATCAAAAAGGATCTTC
ACCTAGATCCTTTTAAATTAAAAATGAAGTTTTAAATCAATCTAAAGTATATATGAGTAAACTTGGTCTG
ACAGTTACCAATGCTTAATCAGTGAGGCACCTATCTCAGCGATCTGTCTATTTCGTTCATCCATAGTTGC
CTGACTCCCCGTCGTGTAGATAACTACGATACGGGAGGGCTTACCATCTGGCCCCAGTGCTGCAATGATA
CCGCGAGACCCACGCTCACCGGCTCCAGATTTATCAGCAATAAACCAGCCAGCCGGAAGGGCCGAGCGCA
GAAGTGGTCCTGCAACTTTATCCGCCTCCATCCAGTCTATTAATTGTTGCCGGGAAGCTAGAGTAAGTAG
TTCGCCAGTTAATAGTTTGCGCAACGTTGTTGCCATTGCTACAGGCATCGTGGTGTCACGCTCGTCGTTT
GGTATGGCTTCATTCAGCTCCGGTTCCCAACGATCAAGGCGAGTTACATGATCCCCCATGTTGTGCAAAA
AAGCGGTTAGCTCCTTCGGTCCTCCGATCGTTGTCAGAAGTAAGTTGGCCGCAGTGTTATCACTCATGGT
TATGGCAGCACTGCATAATTCTCTTACTGTCATGCCATCCGTAAGATGCTTTTCTGTGACTGGTGAGTAC
TCAACCAAGTCATTCTGAGAATAGTGTATGCGGCGACCGAGTTGCTCTTGCCCGGCGTCAATACGGGATA
ATACCGCGCCACATAGCAGAACTTTAAAAGTGCTCATCATTGGAAAACGTTCTTCGGGGCGAAAACTCTC
AAGGATCTTACCGCTGTTGAGATCCAGTTCGATGTAACCCACTCGTGCACCCAACTGATCTTCAGCATCT
TTTACTTTCACCAGCGTTTCTGGGTGAGCAAAAACAGGAAGGCAAAATGCCGCAAAAAAGGGAATAAGGG
CGACACGGAAATGTTGAATACTCATACTCTTCCTTTTTCAATATTATTGAAGCATTTATCAGGGTTATTG
TCTCATGAGCGGATACATATTTGAATGTATTTAGAAAAATAAACAAATAGGGGTTCCGCGCACATTTCCC
CGAAAAGTGCCACCTGACGTC
