>Addgene plasmid #42027 | pmyc-GFP-TNRC6C-(928-1020)-NES-mut | addgene partial sequence | sequence record 59620 | EGFP-C 5'-CATGGTCCTGCTGGAGTTCGTG-3'
GACGAGCTGTACAAGTCCGGCGGCAAGCTTATGAAGACGTCTGGCAAGCAGGATGAGGCCTGGATCATGA
GCCGGGCCATCAAACAAGCTACAGACGCCGGCGCTCCGAGAGAGCCAGCTGAGGAGGCCTTGAAGAGTAA
CAATATGAATCTTGATCAGGCCATGAGCGCTCTGCTGGAAAAGAAGGTGGACGTGGACAAGCGTGGGCTG
GGAGTGACCGACCATAATGGAATGGCCGCCAAGCCCCTCGGCTGCCGCCCGCCAATCTCCAAAGAGTCTT
CCGTGGACCGCCCCACCTTTCTTGACAAGTGATCTAGAGGGCCCGTTTAAACCCGCTGATCAGCCTCGAC
TGTGCCTTCTAGTTGCCAGCCATCTGTTGTTTGCCCCTCCCCCGTGCCTTCCTTGACCCTGGAAGGTGCC
ACTCCCACTGTCCTTTCCTAATAAAATGAGGAAATTGCATCGCATTGTCTGAGTAGGTGTCATTCTATTC
TGGGGGGTGGGGTGGGGCAGGACAGCAAGGGGGAGGATTGGGAAGACAATAGCAGGCATGCTGGGGATGC
GGTGGGCTCTATGGCTTCTGAGGCGGAAAGAACCAGCTGGGGCTCTAGGGGGTATCCCC
[124 nt withheld, positions 620-743]
C
[91 nt withheld, positions 745-835]
A
[49 nt withheld, positions 837-885]
CCTTTGACGTTGGAGTCCACGTTCTTT
[37 nt withheld, positions 913-949]
ACCCTATCTCGGTCTATTCTTTTGATTTATAAGGGATTTTGCCGATTTCGGCCTATTGGTTAAAAAATGA
GCTGATTTAACAAAAATTTA
