>Addgene plasmid #42027 | pmyc-GFP-TNRC6C-(928-1020)-NES-mut | addgene partial sequence | sequence record 60555 | cmv-fwd
CTCTCTGGCTAACTAGAGAACCCACTGCTTACTGGCTTATCGAAATTAATACGACTCACTATAGGGAGAC
CCAAGCTGGCTAGCCCACCATGGAACAAAAACTCATCTCAGAAGAGGATCTGTCCGGCGGCATGGTGAGC
AAGGGCGAGGAGCTGTTCACCGGGGTGGTGCCCATCCTGGTCGAGCTGGACGGCGACGTAAACGGCCACA
AGTTCAGCGTGTCCGGCGAGGGCGAGGGCGATGCCACCTACGGCAAGCTGACCCTGAAGTTCATCTGCAC
CACCGGCAAGCTGCCCGTGCCCTGGCCCACCCTCGTGACCACCCTGACCTACGGCGTGCAGTGCTTCAGC
CGCTACCCCGACCACATGAAGCAGCACGACTTCTTCAAGTCCGCCATGCCCGAAGGCTACGTCCAGGAGC
GCACCATCTTCTTCAAGGACGACGGCAACTACAAGACCCGCGCCGAGGTGAAGTTCGAGGGCGACACCCT
GGTGAACCGCATCGAGCTGAAGGGCATCGACTTCAAGGAGGACGGCAACATCCTGGGGCACAAGCTGGAG
TACAACTACAACAGCCACAACGTCTATATCATGGCCGACAAGCAGAAGAACGGCATCAAGGTGAACTTCA
AGATCCGCCACAACATCGAGGACGGCAGCGTGCAGCTCGCCGACCACTACCAGCAGAACACCCCCATCGG
CGACGGCCCCGTGCTGCTGCCCGACAACCACTACCTGAGCACCCAGTCCGCCCTGAGCAAAGACCCCAAC
GAGAAGCGCGATCACATGGTCCTGCTGGAGTTCGTGACCGCCGCCGGGATCACTCTCGGCATGGACGAGC
TGTACAAGTCCGGCGGCAAGCTTATGAAGACGTCTGGCAAGCAGGATGAGGCCTGGATCATGAGCCGGGC
CATCAAACAAGCTACAGACGC
